>Addgene plasmid #47819 | pFAB3916 | depositor full sequence | sequence record 68352 | Full Sequence
TCAGATAAAATATTTCTAGATTTCAGTGCAATTTATCTCTTCAAATGTAGCACCTGAAGTCAGCCCCATA
CGATATAAGTTGTTACTAGTGCTTGGATTCTCACCAATAAAAAACGCCCGGCGGCAACCGAGCGTTCTGA
ACAAATCCAGATGGAGTTCTGAGGTCATTACTGGATCTATCAACAGGAGTCCAAGCGAGCTCTCGAACCC
CAGAGTCCCGCTCAGAAGAACTCGTCAAGAAGGCGATAGAAGGCGATGCGCTGCGAATCGGGAGCGGCGA
TACCGTAAAGCACGAGGAAGCGGTCAGCCCATTCGCCGCCAAGCTCTTCAGCAATATCACGGGTAGCCAA
CGCTATGTCCTGATAGCGGTCCGCCACACCCAGCCGGCCACAGTCGATGAATCCAGAAAAGCGGCCATTT
TCCACCATGATATTCGGCAAGCAGGCATCGCCATGGGTCACGACGAGATCCTCGCCGTCGGGCATGCGCG
CCTTGAGCCTGGCGAACAGTTCGGCTGGCGCGAGCCCCTGATGCTCTTCGTCCAGATCATCCTGATCGAC
AAGACCGGCTTCCATCCGAGTACGTGCTCGCTCGATGCGATGTTTCGCTTGGTGGTCGAATGGGCAGGTA
GCCGGATCAAGCGTATGCAGCCGCCGCATTGCATCAGCCATGATGGATACTTTCTCGGCAGGAGCAAGGT
GAGATGACAGGAGATCCTGCCCCGGCACTTCGCCCAATAGCAGCCAGTCCCTTCCCGCTTCAGTGACAAC
GTCGAGCACAGCTGCGCAAGGAACGCCCGTCGTGGCCAGCCACGATAGCCGCGCTGCCTCGTCCTGCAGT
TCATTCAGGGCACCGGACAGGTCGGTCTTGACAAAAAGAACCGGGCGCCCCTGCGCTGACAGCCGGAACA
CGGCGGCATCAGAGCAGCCGATTGTCTGTTGTGCCCAGTCATAGCCGAATAGCCTCTCCACCCAAGCGGC
CGGAGAACCTGCGTGCAATCCATCTTGTTCAATCATGCGAAACGATCCTCATCCTGTCTCTTGATCAGAT
CATGATCCCCTGCGCCATCAGATCCTTGGCGGCAAGAAAGCCATCCAGTTTACTTTGCAGGGCTTCCCAA
CCTTACCAGAGGGCGCCCCAGCTGGCAATTCCGACGTCGAATTCAAAAGATCTTAAGTAAGTAAGAGTAT
ACGTATATCGGCTAATAACGTATTAAGGCGCTTCGGCGCCTTTTTTTATGGGGGTATTTTCATCCCAATC
CACACGTCCAACGCACAGCAAACACCACGTCGACCCTATCAGCTGCGTGCTTTCTATGAGTCGTTGCTGC
ATAACTTGACAATTAATCATCCGGCTCGTATAATGTGTGGAGGGCCCAAGTTCACTTAAAAAGGAGATCA
ACAATGAAAGCAATTTTCGTACTGAAACATCTTAATCATGCTGCGGAGGGTTTCTAATGGCGAGTAGCGA
AGACGTTATCAAAGAGTTCATGCGTTTCAAAGTTCGTATGGAAGGTTCCGTTAACGGTCACGAGTTCGAA
ATCGAAGGTGAAGGTGAAGGTCGTCCGTACGAAGGTACCCAGACCGCTAAACTGAAAGTTACCAAAGGTG
GTCCGCTGCCGTTCGCTTGGGACATCCTGTCCCCGCAGTTCCAGTACGGTTCCAAAGCTTACGTTAAACA
CCCGGCTGACATCCCGGACTACCTGAAACTGTCCTTCCCGGAAGGTTTCAAATGGGAACGTGTTATGAAC
TTCGAAGACGGTGGTGTTGTTACCGTTACCCAGGACTCCTCCCTGCAAGACGGTGAGTTCATCTACAAAG
TTAAACTGCGTGGTACCAACTTCCCGTCCGACGGTCCGGTTATGCAGAAAAAAACCATGGGTTGGGAAGC
TTCCACCGAACGTATGTACCCGGAAGACGGTGCTCTGAAAGGTGAAATCAAAATGCGTCTGAAACTGAAA
GACGGTGGTCACTACGACGCTGAAGTTAAAACCACCTACATGGCTAAAAAACCGGTTCAGCTGCCGGGTG
CTTACAAAACCGACATCAAACTGGACATCACCTCCCACAACGAAGACTACACCATCGTTGAACAGTACGA
ACGTGCTGAAGGTCGTCACTCCACCGGTGCTTAAGGATCGGTTGTCGAGTAAGGATCTCCAGGCATCAAA
TAAAACGAAAGGCTCAGTCGAAAGACTGGGCCTTTCGTTTTATCTGTTGTTTGTCGGTGAACGCTCTCTA
CTAGAGTCACACTGGCTCACCTTCGGGTGGGCCTTTCTGCGTTTATAGGATCCTAACTCGAGCCTAGGGA
TATATTCCGCTTCCTCGCTCACTGACTCGCTACGCTCGGTCGTTCGACTGCGGCGAGCGGAAATGGCTTA
CGAACGGGGCGGAGATTTCCTGGAAGATGCCAGGAAGATACTTAACAGGGAAGTGAGAGGGCCGCGGCAA
AGCCGTTTTTCCATAGGCTCCGCCCCCCTGACAAGCATCACGAAATCTGACGCTCAAATCAGTGGTGGCG
AAACCCGACAGGACTATAAAGATACCAGGCGTTTCCCCCTGGCGGCTCCCTCGTGCGCTCTCCTGTTCCT
GCCTTTCGGTTTACCGGTGTCATTCCGCTGTTATGGCCGCGTTTGTCTCATTCCACGCCTGACACTCAGT
TCCGGGTAGGCAGTTCGCTCCAAGCTGGACTGTATGCACGAACCCCCCGTTCAGTCCGACCGCTGCGCCT
TATCCGGTAACTATCGTCTTGAGTCCAACCCGGAAAGACATGCAAAAGCACCACTGGCAGCAGCCACTGG
TAATTGATTTAGAGGAGTTAGTCTTGAAGTCATGCGCCGGTTAAGGCTAAACTGAAAGGACAAGTTTTGG
TGACTGCGCTCCTCCAAGCCAGTTACCTCGGTTCAAAGAGTTGGTAGCTCAGAGAACCTTCGAAAAACCG
CCCTGCAAGGCGGTTTTTTCGTTTTCAGAGCAAGAGATTACGCGCAGACCAAAACGATCTCAAGAAGATC
ATCTTATTAA
Features (pLannotate 1.2.2; 9 found; start..end, strand, type, name):
     97..191     -  terminator     lambda t0 terminator: transcription terminator from phage lambda
    225..1016    -  CDS            neo: KKA2_KLEPN - Also known as kan, nptII. Experimental evidence at protein level: Swiss-Prot protein existence level 1. Resistance to kanamycin, neomycin, paromomycin, ribostamycin, butirosin and gentamicin B. From Klebsiella pneumoniae.
   1048..1152    -  CDS            tnpA (fragment): TN5P_ECOLX - Also known as tnp. Experimental evidence at protein level: Swiss-Prot protein existence level 1. Mediates transposition of transposon Tn5 by a 'cut and paste' mechanism. First, the monomeric transposase binds the 19 bp inverted DNA repeats flanking the transposon. Then, dimerization of the DNA- bound transposase creates a synaptic DNA complex. After nicking of the first DNA strand, excision of the transposon proceeds through a series of intermediates. The transposase then mediates the insertion of the transposon at a new site by strand transfer. The activity of the wild- type tran
   1336..1365    +  promoter       trc promoter: strong E. coli promoter; hybrid between the trp and lac UV5 promoters
   1457..2134    +  CDS            mRFP1: monomeric derivative of DsRed (Campbell et al., 2002)
   2167..2238    +  terminator     rrnB T1 terminator: transcription terminator T1 from the E. coli rrnB gene
   2254..2281    +  terminator     T7Te terminator: phage T7 early transcription terminator
   2315..2370    -  rep_origin     RSF ori (fragment): Plasmids containing the RSF 1030 origin of replication can be propagated in E. coli cells that contain additional plasmids with compatible origins.
   2458..3003    -  rep_origin     p15A ori: Plasmids containing the medium-copy-number p15A origin of replication can be propagated in E. coli cells that contain a second plasmid with the ColE1 origin.
