[The description below was written by a language model from this plasmid's Addgene catalogue record and pLannotate feature annotations shown in this document.]
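Description:
pFAB3916 is a small (about 3 kb) bacterial expression and synthetic-biology plasmid from the BIOFAB collection, built on the pFAB1781 backbone for use in E. coli (the recorded growth strain is BW25113). It is selected with kanamycin through a neo/nptII aminoglycoside phosphotransferase gene, which is followed by a lambda t0 terminator and flanked by a short residual fragment of the Tn5 transposase coding region, a remnant of the marker's origin. Replication is annotated as coming from a p15A origin, with a small RSF-type origin fragment called nearby. p15A is generally regarded as medium copy, whereas the catalogue entry lists the plasmid as high copy, and the record does not resolve this discrepancy.

The payload is a 124 bp synthetic insert combining constitutive promoter P14 (apFAB154) with bicistronic design element BCD12 (apFAB690), placed directly upstream of an mRFP1 reporter. The automated annotation labels a 30 bp stretch in this position as a trc promoter, which most likely reflects sequence similarity of the synthetic promoter rather than a separate element. The BCD itself is not annotated but would occupy the gap between that promoter call and the mRFP1 start. A bicistronic design uses a short leader open reading frame translationally coupled to the gene of interest, so that translation initiation is less sensitive to downstream sequence context. The reporter is terminated by tandem rrnB T1 and T7Te terminators, insulating it from the origin. The plasmid is one member of a combinatorial promoter/BCD library in which RFP fluorescence measures expression strength. This combination scored 98.11 arbitrary units on a scale spanning roughly 6 to 635, placing it in the lower-middle part of the range.
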