Addgene plasmid #47819: pFAB3916
Purpose: BIOFAB RFP reporter plasmid for measuring promoter 14 + BCD12 efficiency.
Depositing lab: Drew Endy. Depositing organization: Stanford University. Publication: Precise and reliable gene expression via standard transcription and translation initiation elements. Mutalik VK, Guimaraes JC, Cambray G, Lam C, Christoffersen MJ, Mai QA, Tran AB, Paull M, Keasling JD, Arkin AP, Endy D. Nat Methods. 2013 Apr;10(4):354-60. doi: 10.1038/nmeth.2404. Epub 2013 Mar 10. PubMed 23474465.
Backbone
  Vector backbone: pFAB1781
  Backbone size w/o insert (bp): 3000
  Vector type: Bacterial Expression, Synthetic Biology
Growth in bacteria
  Bacterial resistance: Kanamycin, 50 μg/mL
  Growth temperature: 37°C
  Growth strain: BW25113
  Copy number: High Copy
Gene/Insert
  Gene/Insert name: promoter 14 and BCD12 (alt name: P14, apFAB154 and BCD12, apFAB690)
  Species: Synthetic
  Insert size (bp): 124
  Promoter: see insert
  Cloning method: Unknown
  Sequencing primers: 5′ Neo-R; 3′ p15A-R
Terms and licenses: Academic/Nonprofit Terms; Industry Terms: Not Available to Industry
Depositor comments: RFP fluorescence (Arbitrary Units, AU) is used to measure the efficiency of the promoter/BCD combination. Promoter/BCD combinations ranged from a low score of 6.14 to a high score of 634.54. The score for this combination was: 98.11
How to cite: pFAB3916 was a gift from Drew Endy (Addgene plasmid # 47819 ; http://n2t.net/addgene:47819 ; RRID:Addgene_47819)
