>Addgene plasmid #47819 | pFAB3916 | addgene partial sequence | sequence record 69872 | Neo-R 5'-GCCCAGTCATAGCCGAATAG-3'
TCCATCTTGTTCAATCATGCGAAACGATCCTCATCCTGTCTCTTGATCAGATCATGATCCCCTGCGCCAT
CAGATCCTTGGCGGCAAGAAAGCCATCCAGTTTACTTTGCAGGGCTTCCCAACCTTACCAGAGGGCGCCC
CAGCTGGCAATTCCGACGTCGAATTCAAAAGATCTTAAGTAAGTAAGAGTATACGTATATCGGCTAATAA
CGTATTAAGGCGCTTCGGCGCCTTTTTTTATGGGGGTATTTTCATCCCAATCCACACGTCCAACGCACAG
CAAACACCACGTCGACCCTATCAGCTGCGTGCTTTCTATGAGTCGTTGCTGCATAACTTGACAATTAATC
ATCCGGCTCGTATAATGTGTGGAGGGCCCAAGTTCACTTAAAAAGGAGATCAACAATGAAAGCAATTTTC
GTACTGAAACATCTTAATCATGCTGCGGAGGGTTTCTAATGGCGAGTAGCGAAGACGTTATCAAAGAGTT
CATGCGTTTCAAAGTTCGTATGGAAGGTTCCGTTAACGGTCACGAGTTCGAAATCGAAGGTGAAGGTGAA
GGTCGTCCGTACGAAGGTACCCAGACCGCTAAACTGAAAGTTACCAAAGGTGGTCCGCTGCCGTTCGCTT
GGGACATCCTGTCCCCGCAGTTCCAGTACGGTTCCAAAGCTTACGTTAAACACCCGGCTGACATCCCGGA
CTACCTGAAACTGTCCTTCCCGGAAGGTTTCAAATGGGAACGTGTTATGAACTTCGAAGACGGTGGTGTT
GTTACCGTTACCCAGGACTCCTCCCTGCAAGACGGTGAGTTCATCTACAAAGTTAAACTGCGTGGTACCA
ACTTCCCGTCCGACGGTCCGGTTATGCAGAAAAAAACCATGGGTTGGGAAGCTTCCACCGAACGTATGTA
CCCGGAAGA
